Addgene plasmid #135676: pLenti-CMV-PtenWT-Puro
Purpose: Constitutive expression (cMV promoter) of wildtype Pten cDNA, Puromycin selection
Depositing lab: Florian Karreth. Depositing organization: H. Lee Moffitt Cancer Center and Research Institute.
Backbone
  Vector backbone: p156RRL-sinPPT-CMV-GFP-PRE/Nhe I
  Vector type: Lentiviral
Growth in bacteria
  Bacterial resistance: Ampicillin, 100 μg/mL
  Growth temperature: 37°C
  Growth strain: NEB Stable
  Copy number: High Copy
Gene/Insert
  Gene/Insert name: Pten
  Species: M. musculus (mouse)
  Entrez Gene: Pten (a.k.a. 2310035O07Rik, A130070J02Rik, B430203M17Rik, MMAC1, PTENbeta, TEP1)
  Cloning method: Gibson Cloning
Terms and licenses: Academic/Nonprofit Terms; Industry Terms: Not Available to Industry
How to cite: pLenti-CMV-PtenWT-Puro was a gift from Florian Karreth (Addgene plasmid # 135676 ; http://n2t.net/addgene:135676 ; RRID:Addgene_135676)
