[The description below was written by a language model from this plasmid's Addgene catalogue record and pLannotate feature annotations shown in this document.]
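Description:
pLenti-CMV-PtenWT-Puro is a lentiviral transfer plasmid for constitutive expression of wild-type mouse Pten cDNA in mammalian cells, with puromycin selection of transduced cells. It derives from the p156RRL-sinPPT-CMV-GFP-PRE backbone, and the Pten insert was introduced by Gibson cloning. The feature table shows no GFP, consistent with the reporter having been replaced, although the record does not say so explicitly. In bacteria the roughly 9.1 kb plasmid is maintained at high copy through a ColE1/pUC-type origin and selected with ampicillin via the β-lactamase gene. Remnants of a cloning-vector backbone are also annotated: lac regulatory elements, T3 and T7 promoters, a lacZα fragment and an f1 origin.

The viral portion has a third-generation-style layout. An RSV promoter replaces the U3 region of the 5' LTR to drive genomic RNA transcription in packaging cells. It is followed by the HIV-1 Ψ packaging signal with a gag fragment, the Rev response element for Rev-dependent nuclear export, and the cPPT/CTS, which aids nuclear import of the reverse-transcribed genome. The downstream LTR is annotated as truncated, in keeping with the self-inactivating design implied by the backbone name, and is followed by an SV40 poly(A) signal and SV40 origin.

Between the LTRs, the CMV immediate-early enhancer/promoter drives the Pten coding sequence, with no epitope tag annotated, followed by a WPRE that enhances transcript stability and expression. A separate mouse PGK promoter drives puromycin N-acetyltransferase. Pten encodes a tumor-suppressor lipid and protein phosphatase that dephosphorylates PIP3, so the construct suits stable Pten restoration or overexpression studies.
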