Features (pLannotate 1.2.2; 28 found; start..end, strand, type, name):
     26..130     +  promoter       AmpR promoter: bla
    131..991     +  CDS            AmpR: β-lactamase; bla; confers resistance to ampicillin, carbenicillin, and related antibiotics
   1162..1750    +  rep_origin     ori: high-copy-number ColE1/pMB1/pBR322/pUC origin of replication
   1933..2025    +  CDS            lacI (fragment): lac repressor; lacI; The lac repressor binds to the lac operator to inhibit transcription in E. coli. This inhibition can be relieved by adding lactose or isopropyl-β-D-thiogalactopyranoside (IPTG).
   2038..2059    +  protein_bind   CAP binding site: CAP binding activates transcription in the presence of cAMP. E. coli catabolite activator protein
   2074..2104    +  promoter       lac promoter: promoter for the E. coli lac operon
   2112..2128    +  protein_bind   lac operator: The lac repressor binds to the lac operator to inhibit transcription in E. coli. This inhibition can be relieved by adding lactose or isopropyl-β-D-thiogalactopyranoside (IPTG). lac repressor encoded by lacI
   2173..2191    +  promoter       T3 promoter: promoter for bacteriophage T3 RNA polymerase
   2219..2445    +  promoter       RSV promoter: Rous sarcoma virus enhancer/promoter
   2446..2626    +  LTR            5' LTR (truncated): truncated 5' long terminal repeat (LTR) from HIV-1
   2673..2798    +  misc_feature   HIV-1 Ψ: packaging signal of human immunodeficiency virus type 1
   2782..3145    +  CDS            HIV-1 gag (fragment): gag protein from human immunodeficiency virus 1; gag
   3291..3524    +  misc_feature   RRE: The Rev response element (RRE) of HIV-1 allows for Rev-dependent mRNA export from the nucleus to the cytoplasm.
   3901..4001    +  CDS            Rev (fragment): human immunodeficiency virus 1 (HIV-1) Rev protein; rev; enhances nuclear export of unspliced and incompletely spliced viral mRNAs
   4020..4136    +  misc_feature   cPPT/CTS: central polypurine tract and central termination sequence of HIV-1
   4159..4462    +  enhancer       CMV enhancer: human cytomegalovirus immediate early enhancer
   4463..4666    +  promoter       CMV promoter: human cytomegalovirus (CMV) immediate early promoter
   4749..5957    +  CDS            Pten: PTEN_MOUSE - Also known as Mmac1. Experimental evidence at protein level: Swiss-Prot protein existence level 1. In motile cells, suppresses the formation of lateral pseudopods and thereby promotes cell polarization and directed movement (By similarity). Tumor suppressor. Acts as a dual-specificity protein phosphatase, dephosphorylating tyrosine-, serine- and threonine- phosphorylated proteins. Also acts as a lipid phosphatase, removing the phosphate in the D3 position of the inositol ring from phosphatidylinositol 3,4,5-trisphosphate, phosphatidylinositol 3,4- diphosphate, phosphatidylinositol
   5967..6555    +  misc_feature   WPRE: woodchuck hepatitis virus posttranscriptional regulatory element
   6569..7068    +  promoter       PGK promoter: mouse phosphoglycerate kinase 1 promoter
   7089..7688    +  CDS            PuroR: puromycin N-acetyltransferase; pac from Streptomyces alboniger; confers resistance to puromycin
   7756..7893    +  CDS            nef (fragment): NEF_HV1LA - Experimental evidence at protein level: Swiss-Prot protein existence level 1. Extracellular Nef protein targets CD4(+) T-lymphocytes for apoptosis by interacting with CXCR4 surface receptors. From Human immunodeficiency virus type 1 group M subtype B (isolate Lai) (HIV-1).
   7879..8059    +  LTR            5' LTR (truncated): truncated 5' long terminal repeat (LTR) from HIV-1
   8131..8252    +  polyA_signal   SV40 poly(A) signal: SV40 polyadenylation signal
   8292..8427    +  rep_origin     SV40 ori: SV40 origin of replication
   8448..8466    -  promoter       T7 promoter: promoter for bacteriophage T7 RNA polymerase
   8474..8629    +  CDS            lacZα (fragment): LacZα fragment of β-galactosidase; lacZ fragment
   8634..9062    +  rep_origin     f1 ori (sequence partly withheld): f1 bacteriophage origin of replication; arrow indicates direction of (+) strand synthesis
>Addgene plasmid #135676 | pLenti-CMV-PtenWT-Puro | addgene full sequence | sequence record 327583 | Addgene NGS Result
AGGTGGCACTTTTCGGGGAAATGTGCGCGGAACCCCTATTTGTTTATTTTTCTAAATACATTCAAATATG
TATCCGCTCATGAGACAATAACCCTGATAAATGCTTCAATAATATTGAAAAAGGAAGAGTATGAGTATTC
AACATTTCCGTGTCGCCCTTATTCCCTTTTTTGCGGCATTTTGCCTTCCTGTTTTTGCTCACCCAGAAAC
GCTGGTGAAAGTAAAAGATGCTGAAGATCAGTTGGGTGCACGAGTGGGTTACATCGAACTGGATCTCAAC
AGCGGTAAGATCCTTGAGAGTTTTCGCCCCGAAGAACGTTTTCCAATGATGAGCACTTTTAAAGTTCTGC
TATGTGGCGCGGTATTATCCCGTATTGACGCCGGGCAAGAGCAACTCGGTCGCCGCATACACTATTCTCA
GAATGACTTGGTTGAGTACTCACCAGTCACAGAAAAGCATCTTACGGATGGCATGACAGTAAGAGAATTA
TGCAGTGCTGCCATAACCATGAGTGATAACACTGCGGCCAACTTACTTCTGACAACGATCGGAGGACCGA
AGGAGCTAACCGCTTTTTTGCACAACATGGGGGATCATGTAACTCGCCTTGATCGTTGGGAACCGGAGCT
GAATGAAGCCATACCAAACGACGAGCGTGACACCACGATGCCTGTAGCAATGGCAACAACGTTGCGCAAA
CTATTAACTGGCGAACTACTTACTCTAGCTTCCCGGCAACAATTAATAGACTGGATGGAGGCGGATAAAG
TTGCAGGACCACTTCTGCGCTCGGCCCTTCCGGCTGGCTGGTTTATTGCTGATAAATCTGGAGCCGGTGA
GCGTGGGTCTCGCGGTATCATTGCAGCACTGGGGCCAGATGGTAAGCCCTCCCGTATCGTAGTTATCTAC
ACGACGGGGAGTCAGGCAACTATGGATGAACGAAATAGACAGATCGCTGAGATAGGTGCCTCACTGATTA
AGCATTGGTAACTGTCAGACCAAGTTTACTCATATATACTTTAGATTGATTTAAAACTTCATTTTTAATT
TAAAAGGATCTAGGTGAAGATCCTTTTTGATAATCTCATGACCAAAATCCCTTAACGTGAGTTTTCGTTC
CACTGAGCGTCAGACCCCGTAGAAAAGATCAAAGGATCTTCTTGAGATCCTTTTTTTCTGCGCGTAATCT
GCTGCTTGCAAACAAAAAAACCACCGCTACCAGCGGTGGTTTGTTTGCCGGATCAAGAGCTACCAACTCT
TTTTCCGAAGGTAACTGGCTTCAGCAGAGCGCAGATACCAAATACTGTTCTTCTAGTGTAGCCGTAGTTA
GGCCACCACTTCAAGAACTCTGTAGCACCGCCTACATACCTCGCTCTGCTAATCCTGTTACCAGTGGCTG
CTGCCAGTGGCGATAAGTCGTGTCTTACCGGGTTGGACTCAAGACGATAGTTACCGGATAAGGCGCAGCG
GTCGGGCTGAACGGGGGGTTCGTGCACACAGCCCAGCTTGGAGCGAACGACCTACACCGAACTGAGATAC
CTACAGCGTGAGCTATGAGAAAGCGCCACGCTTCCCGAAGGGAGAAAGGCGGACAGGTATCCGGTAAGCG
GCAGGGTCGGAACAGGAGAGCGCACGAGGGAGCTTCCAGGGGGAAACGCCTGGTATCTTTATAGTCCTGT
CGGGTTTCGCCACCTCTGACTTGAGCGTCGATTTTTGTGATGCTCGTCAGGGGGGCGGAGCCTATGGAAA
AACGCCAGCAACGCGGCCTTTTTACGGTTCCTGGCCTTTTGCTGGCCTTTTGCTCACATGTTCTTTCCTG
CGTTATCCCCTGATTCTGTGGATAACCGTATTACCGCCTTTGAGTGAGCTGATACCGCTCGCCGCAGCCG
AACGACCGAGCGCAGCGAGTCAGTGAGCGAGGAAGCGGAAGAGCGCCCAATACGCAAACCGCCTCTCCCC
GCGCGTTGGCCGATTCATTAATGCAGCTGGCACGACAGGTTTCCCGACTGGAAAGCGGGCAGTGAGCGCA
ACGCAATTAATGTGAGTTAGCTCACTCATTAGGCACCCCAGGCTTTACACTTTATGCTTCCGGCTCGTAT
GTTGTGTGGAATTGTGAGCGGATAACAATTTCACACAGGAAACAGCTATGACCATGATTACGCCAAGCGC
GCAATTAACCCTCACTAAAGGGAACAAAAGCTGGAGCTGCAAGCTTAATGTAGTCTTATGCAATACTCTT
GTAGTCTTGCAACATGGTAACGATGAGTTAGCAACATGCCTTACAAGGAGAGAAAAAGCACCGTGCATGC
CGATTGGTGGAAGTAAGGTGGTACGATCGTGCCTTATTAGGAAGGCAACAGACGGGTCTGACATGGATTG
GACGAACCACTGAATTGCCGCATTGCAGAGATATTGTATTTAAGTGCCTAGCTCGATACATAAACGGGTC
TCTCTGGTTAGACCAGATCTGAGCCTGGGAGCTCTCTGGCTAACTAGGGAACCCACTGCTTAAGCCTCAA
TAAAGCTTGCCTTGAGTGCTTCAAGTAGTGTGTGCCCGTCTGTTGTGTGACTCTGGTAACTAGAGATCCC
TCAGACCCTTTTAGTCAGTGTGGAAAATCTCTAGCAGTGGCGCCCGAACAGGGACTTGAAAGCGAAAGGG
AAACCAGAGGAGCTCTCTCGACGCAGGACTCGGCTTGCTGAAGCGCGCACGGCAAGAGGCGAGGGGCGGC
GACTGGTGAGTACGCCAAAAATTTTGACTAGCGGAGGCTAGAAGGAGAGAGATGGGTGCGAGAGCGTCAG
TATTAAGCGGGGGAGAATTAGATCGCGATGGGAAAAAATTCGGTTAAGGCCAGGGGGAAAGAAAAAATAT
AAATTAAAACATATAGTATGGGCAAGCAGGGAGCTAGAACGATTCGCAGTTAATCCTGGCCTGTTAGAAA
CATCAGAAGGCTGTAGACAAATACTGGGACAGCTACAACCATCCCTTCAGACAGGATCAGAAGAACTTAG
ATCATTATATAATACAGTAGCAACCCTCTATTGTGTGCATCAAAGGATAGAGATAAAAGACACCAAGGAA
GCTTTAGACAAGATAGAGGAAGAGCAAAACAAAAGTAAGACCACCGCACAGCAAGCGGCCGCTGATCTTC
AGACCTGGAGGAGGAGATATGAGGGACAATTGGAGAAGTGAATTATATAAATATAAAGTAGTAAAAATTG
AACCATTAGGAGTAGCACCCACCAAGGCAAAGAGAAGAGTGGTGCAGAGAGAAAAAAGAGCAGTGGGAAT
AGGAGCTTTGTTCCTTGGGTTCTTGGGAGCAGCAGGAAGCACTATGGGCGCAGCGTCAATGACGCTGACG
GTACAGGCCAGACAATTATTGTCTGGTATAGTGCAGCAGCAGAACAATTTGCTGAGGGCTATTGAGGCGC
AACAGCATCTGTTGCAACTCACAGTCTGGGGCATCAAGCAGCTCCAGGCAAGAATCCTGGCTGTGGAAAG
ATACCTAAAGGATCAACAGCTCCTGGGGATTTGGGGTTGCTCTGGAAAACTCATTTGCACCACTGCTGTG
CCTTGGAATGCTAGTTGGAGTAATAAATCTCTGGAACAGATTTGGAATCACACGACCTGGATGGAGTGGG
ACAGAGAAATTAACAATTACACAAGCTTAATACACTCCTTAATTGAAGAATCGCAAAACCAGCAAGAAAA
GAATGAACAAGAATTATTGGAATTAGATAAATGGGCAAGTTTGTGGAATTGGTTTAACATAACAAATTGG
CTGTGGTATATAAAATTATTCATAATGATAGTAGGAGGCTTGGTAGGTTTAAGAATAGTTTTTGCTGTAC
TTTCTATAGTGAATAGAGTTAGGCAGGGATATTCACCATTATCGTTTCAGACCCACCTCCCAACCCCGAG
GGGACCCGACAGGCCCGAAGGAATAGAAGAAGAAGGTGGAGAGAGAGACAGAGACAGATCCATTCGATTA
GTGAACGGATCTCGACGGTATCGGTTAACTTTTAAAAGAAAAGGGGGGATTGGGGGGTACAGTGCAGGGG
AAAGAATAGTAGACATAATAGCAACAGACATACAAACTAAAGAATTACAAAAACAAATTACAAAATTCAA
AATTTTATCGATAAGCTTGGGAGTTCCGCGTTACATAACTTACGGTAAATGGCCCGCCTGGCTGACCGCC
CAACGACCCCCGCCCATTGACGTCAATAATGACGTATGTTCCCATAGTAACGCCAATAGGGACTTTCCAT
TGACGTCAATGGGTGGAGTATTTACGGTAAACTGCCCACTTGGCAGTACATCAAGTGTATCATATGCCAA
GTACGCCCCCTATTGACGTCAATGACGGTAAATGGCCCGCCTGGCATTATGCCCAGTACATGACCTTATG
GGACTTTCCTACTTGGCAGTACATCTACGTATTAGTCATCGCTATTACCATGGTGATGCGGTTTTGGCAG
TACATCAATGGGCGTGGATAGCGGTTTGACTCACGGGGATTTCCAAGTCTCCACCCCATTGACGTCAATG
GGAGTTTGTTTTGGCACCAAAATCAACGGGACTTTCCAAAATGTCGTAACAACTCCGCCCCATTGACGCA
AATGGGCGGTAGGCGTGTACGGTGGGAGGTCTATATAAGCAGAGCTCGTTTAGTGAACCGTCAGATCGCC
TGGAGACGCCATCCACGCTGTTTTGACCTCCATAGAAGACACCGACTCTAGAGGATCCATGACAGCCATC
ATCAAAGAGATCGTTAGCAGAAACAAAAGGAGATATCAAGAGGATGGATTCGACTTAGACTTGACCTATA
TTTATCCAAATATTATTGCTATGGGATTTCCTGCAGAAAGACTTGAAGGTGTATACAGGAACAATATTGA
TGATGTAGTAAGGTTTTTGGATTCAAAGCATAAAAACCATTACAAGATATACAATCTATGTGCTGAGAGA
CATTATGACACCGCCAAATTTAACTGCAGAGTTGCACAGTATCCTTTTGAAGACCATAACCCACCACAGC
TAGAACTTATCAAACCCTTCTGTGAAGATCTTGACCAATGGCTAAGTGAAGATGACAATCATGTTGCAGC
AATTCACTGTAAAGCTGGAAAGGGACGGACTGGTGTAATGATTTGTGCATATTTATTGCATCGGGGCAAA
TTTTTAAAGGCACAAGAGGCCCTAGATTTTTATGGGGAAGTAAGGACCAGAGACAAAAAGGGAGTCACAA
TTCCCAGTCAGAGGCGCTATGTATATTATTATAGCTACCTGCTAAAAAATCACCTGGATTACAGACCCGT
GGCACTGCTGTTTCACAAGATGATGTTTGAAACTATTCCAATGTTCAGTGGCGGAACTTGCAATCCTCAG
TTTGTGGTCTGCCAGCTAAAGGTGAAGATATATTCCTCCAATTCAGGACCCACGCGGCGGGAGGACAAGT
TCATGTACTTTGAGTTCCCTCAGCCATTGCCTGTGTGTGGTGATATCAAAGTAGAGTTCTTCCACAAACA
GAACAAGATGCTCAAAAAGGACAAAATGTTTCACTTTTGGGTAAATACGTTCTTCATACCAGGACCAGAG
GAAACCTCAGAAAAAGTGGAAAATGGAAGTCTTTGTGATCAGGAAATCGATAGCATTTGCAGTATAGAGC
GTGCAGATAATGACAAGGAGTATCTTGTACTCACCCTAACAAAAAACGATCTTGACAAAGCAAACAAAGA
CAAGGCCAACCGATACTTCTCTCCAAATTTTAAGGTGAAACTATACTTTACAAAAACAGTAGAGGAGCCA
TCAAATCCAGAGGCTAGCAGTTCAACTTCTGTGACTCCAGATGTTAGTGACAATGAACCTGATCATTATA
GATATTCTGACACCACTGACTCTGATCCAGAGAATGAACCTTTTGATGAAGATCAGCATTCACAAATTAC
AAAAGTCTAAGTCGACAATCAACCTCTGGATTACAAAATTTGTGAAAGATTGACTGGTATTCTTAACTAT
GTTGCTCCTTTTACGCTATGTGGATACGCTGCTTTAATGCCTTTGTATCATGCTATTGCTTCCCGTATGG
CTTTCATTTTCTCCTCCTTGTATAAATCCTGGTTGCTGTCTCTTTATGAGGAGTTGTGGCCCGTTGTCAG
GCAACGTGGCGTGGTGTGCACTGTGTTTGCTGACGCAACCCCCACTGGTTGGGGCATTGCCACCACCTGT
CAGCTCCTTTCCGGGACTTTCGCTTTCCCCCTCCCTATTGCCACGGCGGAACTCATCGCCGCCTGCCTTG
CCCGCTGCTGGACAGGGGCTCGGCTGTTGGGCACTGACAATTCCGTGGTGTTGTCGGGGAAGCTGACGTC
CTTTCCATGGCTGCTCGCCTGTGTTGCCACCTGGATTCTGCGCGGGACGTCCTTCTGCTACGTCCCTTCG
GCCCTCAATCCAGCGGACCTTCCTTCCCGCGGCCTGCTGCCGGCTCTGCGGCCTCTTCCGCGTCTTCGCC
TTCGCCCTCAGACGAGTCGGATCTCCCTTTGGGCCGCCTCCCCGCCTGGAATTCTACCGGGTAGGGGAGG
CGCTTTTCCCAAGGCAGTCTGGAGCATGCGCTTTAGCAGCCCCGCTGGGCACTTGGCGCTACACAAGTGG
CCTCTGGCCTCGCACACATTCCACATCCACCGGTAGGCGCCAACCGGCTCCGTTCTTTGGTGGCCCCTTC
GCGCCACCTTCTACTCCTCCCCTAGTCAGGAAGTTCCCCCCCGCCCCGCAGCTCGCGTCGTGCAGGACGT
GACAAATGGAAGTAGCACGTCTCACTAGTCTCGTGCAGATGGACAGCACCGCTGAGCAATGGAAGCGGGT
AGGCCTTTGGGGCAGCGGCCAATAGCAGCTTTGCTCCTTCGCTTTCTGGGCTCAGAGGCTGGGAAGGGGT
GGGTCCGGGGGCGGGCTCAGGGGCGGGCTCAGGGGCGGGGCGGGCGCCCGAAGGTCCTCCGGAGGCCCGG
CATTCTGCACGCTTCAAAAGCGCACGTCTGCCGCGCTGTTCTCCTCTTCCTCATCTCCGGGCCTTTCGAC
CTGCAGCCCAAGCTTACCATGACCGAGTACAAGCCCACGGTGCGCCTCGCCACCCGCGACGACGTCCCCA
GGGCCGTACGCACCCTCGCCGCCGCGTTCGCCGACTACCCCGCCACGCGCCACACCGTCGATCCGGACCG
CCACATCGAGCGGGTCACCGAGCTGCAAGAACTCTTCCTCACGCGCGTCGGGCTCGACATCGGCAAGGTG
TGGGTCGCGGACGACGGCGCCGCGGTGGCGGTCTGGACCACGCCGGAGAGCGTCGAAGCGGGGGCGGTGT
TCGCCGAGATCGGCCCGCGCATGGCCGAGTTGAGCGGTTCCCGGCTGGCCGCGCAGCAACAGATGGAAGG
CCTCCTGGCGCCGCACCGGCCCAAGGAGCCCGCGTGGTTCCTGGCCACCGTCGGCGTCTCGCCCGACCAC
CAGGGCAAGGGTCTGGGCAGCGCCGTCGTGCTCCCCGGAGTGGAGGCGGCCGAGCGCGCCGGGGTGCCCG
CCTTCCTGGAGACCTCCGCGCCCCGCAACCTCCCCTTCTACGAGCGGCTCGGCTTCACCGTCACCGCCGA
CGTCGAGGTGCCCGAAGGACCGCGCACCTGGTGCATGACCCGCAAGCCCGGTGCCTGACGCCCGCCCCAC
GACCCGCAGCGCCCGACCGAAAGGAGCGCACGACCCCATGCATCTCGAGGGCCCGGTACCTTTAAGACCA
ATGACTTACAAGGCAGCTGTAGATCTTAGCCACTTTTTAAAAGAAAAGGGGGGACTGGAAGGGCTAGCTC
ACTCCCAACGAAGACAAGATCTGCTTTTTGCTTGTACTGGGTCTCTCTGGTTAGACCAGATCTGAGCCTG
GGAGCTCTCTGGCTAACTAGGGAACCCACTGCTTAAGCCTCAATAAAGCTTGCCTTGAGTGCTTCAAGTA
GTGTGTGCCCGTCTGTTGTGTGACTCTGGTAACTAGAGATCCCTCAGACCCTTTTAGTCAGTGTGGAAAA
TCTCTAGCAGTAGTAGTTCATGTCATCTTATTATTCAGTATTTATAACTTGCAAAGAAATGAATATCAGA
GAGTGAGAGGAACTTGTTTATTGCAGCTTATAATGGTTACAAATAAAGCAATAGCATCACAAATTTCACA
AATAAAGCATTTTTTTCACTGCATTCTAGTTGTGGTTTGTCCAAACTCATCAATGTATCTTATCATGTCT
GGCTCTAGCTATCCCGCCCCTAACTCCGCCCATCCCGCCCCTAACTCCGCCCAGTTCCGCCCATTCTCCG
CCCCATGGCTGACTAATTTTTTTTATTTATGCAGAGGCCGAGGCCGCCTCGGCCTCTGAGCTATTCCAGA
AGTAGTGAGGAGGCTTTTTTGGAGGCCTAGGGACGTACCCAATTCGCCCTATAGTGAGTCGTATTACGCG
CGCTCACTGGCCGTCGTTTTACAACGTCGTGACTGGGAAAACCCTGGCGTTACCCAACTTAATCGCCTTG
CAGCACATCCCCCTTTCGCCAGCTGGCGTAATAGCGAAGAGGCCCGCACCGATCGCCCTTCCCAACAGTT
GCGCAGCCTGAATGGCGAATGGG
[124 nt withheld, positions 8634-8757]
C
[91 nt withheld, positions 8759-8849]
A
[49 nt withheld, positions 8851-8899]
CCTTTGACGTTGGAGTCCACGTTCTTT
[37 nt withheld, positions 8927-8963]
ACCCTATCTCGGTCTATTCTTTTGATTTATAAGGGATTTTGCCGATTTCGGCCTATTGGTTAAAAAATGA
GCTGATTTAACAAAAATTTAACGCGAATTTTAACAAAATATTAACGCTTACAATTT
